>Addgene plasmid #125813 | pFH48 | addgene full sequence | sequence record 252771 | Addgene NGS Result
GTGGCTCTTCAGTGGACGAAAGGGCCTCGTGATACGCCTATTTTTATAGGTTAATGTCATGATAATAATG
GTTTCTTAGACGTCAGGTGGCACTTTTCGGGGAAATGTGCGCGGAACCCCTATTTGTTTATTTTTCTAAA
TACATTCAAATATGTATCCGCTCATGAGACAATAACCCTGATAAATGCTTCAATAATATTGAAAAAGGAA
GAGTATGCGCTCACGCAACTGGTCCAGAACCTTGACCGAACGCAGCGGTGGTAACGGCGCAGTGGCGGTT
TTCATGGCTTGTTATGACTGTTTTTTTTTGGGGTACAGTCTATGCCTCGGGCATCCAAGCAGCAAGCGCG
TTACGCCGTGGGTCGATGTTTGATGTTATGGAGCAGCAACGATGTTACGCAGCAGGGCAGTCGCCCTAAA
ACAAAGTTAAACATCATGAGGGAAGCGGTGATCGCCGAAGTATCGACTCAACTATCAGAGGTAGTTGGCG
TCATCGAGCGCCATCTCGAACCGACGTTGCTGGCCGTACATTTGTACGGCTCCGCAGTGGATGGCGGCCT
GAAGCCACACAGCGATATTGATTTGCTGGTTACGGTGACCGTAAGGCTTGATGAAACAACGCGGCGAGCT
TTGATCAACGACCTTTTGGAAACTTCGGCTTCCCCTGGAGAGAGCGAGATTCTCCGCGCTGTAGAAGTCA
CCATTGTTGTGCACGACGACATCATTCCGTGGCGTTATCCAGCTAAGCGCGAACTGCAATTTGGAGAATG
GCAGCGCAATGACATTCTTGCAGGTATCTTCGAGCCAGCCACGATCGACATTGATCTGGCTATCTTGCTG
ACAAAAGCAAGAGAACATAGCGTTGCCTTGGTAGGTCCAGCGGCGGAGGAACTCTTTGATCCGGTTCCTG
AACAGGATCTATTTGAGGCGCTAAATGAAACCTTAACGCTATGGAACTCGCCGCCCGACTGGGCTGGCGA
TGAGCGAAATGTAGTGCTTACGTTGTCCCGCATTTGGTACAGCGCAGTAACCGGCAAAATCGCGCCGAAG
GATGTCGCTGCCGACTGGGCAATGGAGCGCCTGCCGGCCCAGTATCAGCCCGTCATACTTGAAGCTAGAC
AGGCTTATCTTGGACAAGAAGAAGATCGCTTGGCCTCGCGCGCAGATCAGTTGGAAGAATTTGTCCATTA
CGTAAAAGGCGAGATCACCAAGGTAGTCGGCAAATAACTGTCAGACCAAGTTTACTCATATATACTTTAG
ATTGATTTAAAACTTCATTTTTAATTTAAAAGGATCTAGGTGAAGATCCTTTTTGATAATCTCATGACCA
AAATCCCTTAACGTGAGTTTTCGTTCCACTGAGCGTCAGACCCCGTAGAAAAGATCAAAGGATCTTCTTG
AGATCCTTTTTTTCTGCGCGTAATCTGCTGCTTGCAAACAAAAAAACCACCGCTACCAGCGGTGGTTTGT
TTGCCGGATCAAGAGCTACCAACTCTTTTTCCGAAGGTAACTGGCTTCAGCAGAGCGCAGATACCAAATA
CTGTTCTTCTAGTGTAGCCGTAGTTAGGCCACCACTTCAAGAACTCTGTAGCACCGCCTACATACCTCGC
TCTGCTAATCCTGTTACCAGTGGCTGCTGCCAGTGGCGATAAGTCGTGTCTTACCGGGTTGGACTCAAGA
CGATAGTTACCGGATAAGGCGCAGCGGTCGGGCTGAACGGGGGGTTCGTGCACACAGCCCAGCTTGGAGC
GAACGACCTACACCGAACTGAGATACCTACAGCGTGAGCTATGAGAAAGCGCCACGCTTCCCGAAGGGAG
AAAGGCGGACAGGTATCCGGTAAGCGGCAGGGTCGGAACAGGAGAGCGCACGAGGGAGCTTCCAGGGGGA
AACGCCTGGTATCTTTATAGTCCTGTCGGGTTTCGCCACCTCTGACTTGAGCGTCGATTTTTGTGATGCT
CGTCAGGGGGGCGGAGCCTATGGAAAAACGCCAGCAACGCGGCCTTTTTACGGTTCCTGGCCTTTTGCTG
GCCTTTTGCTCACATGTTCTTTCCTGCGTTATCCCCTGATTCTGTGGATAACCGTATTACCGCCTTTGAG
TGAGCTGATACCGCTCGCCGCAGCCGAACGACCGAGCGCAGCGAGTCAGTGAGCGAGGAAGCGGAAGAGC
GCCCAATACGCAAACCGCCTCTCCCCGCGCGTTGGCCGATTCATTAATCACTCTGTGGTCTCAAATGGAC
CACTACCTCGACATCAGGCTCAGGCCAGACCCAGAGTTCCCACCAGCCCAGCTCATGTCCGTCCTCTTCG
GCAAGCTCCACCAGGCCCTCGTGGCCCAGGGCGGCGACAGGATCGGCGTGTCCTTCCCAGACCTCGACGA
GTCCAGGTCCAGGCTCGGCGAGAGGCTCCGCATCCACGCCTCCGCCGACGACCTCAGGGCCCTCCTCGCC
AGGCCGTGGCTGGAGGGCCTCAGGGACCACCTCCAGTTCGGCGAGCCAGCCGTGGTGCCACACCCAACCC
CATACAGGCAAGTGTCCAGGGTGCAAGCCAAGTCCAACCCAGAGAGGCTCAGGAGGAGGCTCATGAGGAG
GCACGACCTCTCCGAGGAAGAGGCCAGGAAGCGCATCCCAGACACCGTGGCCAGGGCCCTCGACCTCCCA
TTCGTGACCCTCAGGTCCCAGTCCACCGGCCAGCACTTCCGCCTCTTCATCAGGCACGGCCCACTCCAGG
TGACCGCCGAGGAGGGCGGCTTTACCTGCTACGGCCTCTCCAAGGGCGGCTTCGTGCCGTGGTTCTAAGC
TTTGAGACCACGAA
Features (pLannotate 1.2.2; 7 found; start..end, strand, type, name):
    110..214     +  promoter       AmpR promoter: bla
    205..285     -  CDS            int (fragment): INT2_ECOLX - Protein inferred from homology: Swiss-Prot protein existence level 3. Putative integrase believed to be involved in the insertion of antibiotic resistance genes into plasmids and transposons. From Escherichia coli.
    373..429     +  CDS            GmR (fragment): gentamycin acetyltransferase; aacC1; confers resistance to gentamycin
    436..1224    +  CDS            aadA: S3AD_ECOLX - Experimental evidence at protein level: Swiss-Prot protein existence level 1. Mediates bacterial resistance to the antibiotics streptomycin and spectinomycin. From Escherichia coli.
   1398..1986    +  rep_origin     ori: high-copy-number ColE1/pMB1/pBR322/pUC origin of replication
   2169..2218    +  CDS            lacI (fragment): lac repressor; lacI; The lac repressor binds to the lac operator to inhibit transcription in E. coli. This inhibition can be relieved by adding lactose or isopropyl-β-D-thiogalactopyranoside (IPTG).
   2235..2795    +  CDS            cas6f: CAS6_PSEAB - Also known as csy4. Experimental evidence at protein level: Swiss-Prot protein existence level 1. CRISPR (clustered regularly interspaced short palindromic repeat) is an adaptive immune system that provides protection against mobile genetic elements (viruses, transposable elements and conjugative plasmids). CRISPR clusters contain sequences complementary to antecedent mobile elements and target invading nucleic acids. CRISPR clusters are transcribed and processed into CRISPR RNA (crRNA). Processes pre-crRNA into individual crRNA units. Absolutely required for crRNA production or s
