[The description below was written by a language model from this plasmid's Addgene catalogue record and pLannotate feature annotations shown in this document.]
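Description:
pFH48 is a Level 0 module from a modular (Golden Gate/MoClo-style) cloning toolkit for plant genome editing. It carries a synthetic Csy4 coding sequence in the pICH41308 backbone. At about 2.8 kb it is a compact part-storage plasmid rather than an expression vector. It is maintained in E. coli from a high-copy ColE1/pUC-type origin and selected with spectinomycin through the aadA adenylyltransferase gene, which appears to be driven by a bla (AmpR) promoter annotated upstream. The short annotated fragments of an integrase, a gentamicin acetyltransferase and lacI are most likely remnants of the integron-derived resistance cassette and of the backbone's original cloning region, not functional genes.

The payload is the roughly 560 bp open reading frame matching Cas6f/Csy4, the Pseudomonas aeruginosa CRISPR endoribonuclease that recognises a specific hairpin in pre-crRNA and cleaves the transcript into individual crRNA units. No plant promoter, terminator, tag or localisation signal is annotated around the coding sequence. This fits a Level 0 part, which supplies only a coding sequence and is later combined with separate regulatory modules into a Level 1 transcription unit and then into multigene binary constructs. The record does not state the flanking Type IIS sites or fusion overhangs.

In plant CRISPR work, Csy4 is typically co-expressed with a Cas nuclease and a polycistronic guide RNA array in which guides are separated by Csy4 recognition sites. A single transcript can then be processed into several functional guides for multiplex editing. The record itself lists the purpose only as "Level0 Csy4".
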