Addgene plasmid #125813: pFH48
Purpose: Level0 Csy4
Depositing lab: Vladimir Nekrasov. Depositing organization: Rothamsted Research. Publication: A modular cloning toolkit for genome editing in plants. Hahn F, Korolev A, Sanjurjo Loures L, Nekrasov V. BMC Plant Biol. 2020 Apr 23;20(1):179. doi: 10.1186/s12870-020-02388-2. PubMed 32326901.
Backbone
  Vector backbone: pICH41308
  Vector type: Plant Expression, CRISPR, Synthetic Biology
Growth in bacteria
  Bacterial resistance: Spectinomycin, 50 μg/mL
  Growth temperature: 37°C
  Growth strain: DH5alpha
  Copy number: High Copy
Gene/Insert
  Gene/Insert name: Csy4
  Species: Synthetic
Terms and licenses: Academic/Nonprofit Terms; Industry Terms: Not Available to Industry
How to cite: pFH48 was a gift from Vladimir Nekrasov (Addgene plasmid # 125813 ; http://n2t.net/addgene:125813 ; RRID:Addgene_125813)
